Addgene plasmid #118808: pHBS1401 [IBB-GFP-mCherry3E]-[BFP-P2A-TDP43 F-S]
Purpose: To test the effect of sequence on TDP43 splicing activity
Depositing lab: Rajat Rohatgi. Depositing organization: Stanford University. Publication: Phase separation-deficient TDP43 remains functional in splicing. Schmidt HB, Barreau A, Rohatgi R. Nat Commun. 2019 Oct 25;10(1):4890. doi: 10.1038/s41467-019-12740-2. PubMed 31653829.
Backbone
  Vector backbone: pBI
  Vector type: Mammalian Expression
Growth in bacteria
  Bacterial resistance: Ampicillin, 100 μg/mL
  Growth temperature: 37°C
  Growth strain: DH5alpha
  Copy number: High Copy
Gene/Insert
  Gene/Insert name: TARDBP mutant
  Species: H. sapiens (human)
  Mutation: All F to S in CTD of full-length TDP43
  Entrez Gene: TARDBP (a.k.a. ALS10, TDP-43)
  Cloning method: Gibson Cloning
Terms and licenses: Academic/Nonprofit Terms; Industry Terms: Not Available to Industry
Depositor comments: Category 3: TDP43 splicing reporters
How to cite: pHBS1401 [IBB-GFP-mCherry3E]-[BFP-P2A-TDP43 F-S] was a gift from Rajat Rohatgi (Addgene plasmid # 118808 ; http://n2t.net/addgene:118808 ; RRID:Addgene_118808)
