[The description below was written by a language model from this plasmid's Addgene catalogue record and pLannotate feature annotations shown in this document.]
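Description:
pHBS1401 [IBB-GFP-mCherry3E]-[BFP-P2A-TDP43 F-S] is a 9.7 kb mammalian expression plasmid built on the bidirectional pBI backbone. It is maintained in E. coli through a high-copy ColE1/pUC-type origin and an ampicillin resistance gene. No mammalian selection marker is annotated, which fits transient transfection use. Two divergent transcription units share a central CMV enhancer region. One is driven by the CMV enhancer/promoter and the other by a minimal CMV promoter in the opposite orientation. Each unit ends in its own rabbit β-globin intron and polyadenylation signal.

The forward unit encodes TagBFP followed by full-length human TDP43 (TARDBP). According to the construct name the two are separated by a P2A self-cleaving peptide, although the feature table labels that interval only as a multiple cloning site. The arrangement should yield BFP as a separate marker of expression level alongside untagged TDP43. The TDP43 here is a mutant in which all phenylalanines in the C-terminal domain are changed to serine.

The reverse unit is the splicing reporter. It consists of an importin-β-binding (IBB) fragment of KPNA2, which directs nuclear import, fused to superfolder GFP and then to mCherry. The mCherry coding sequence is split in two by a CFTR-derived segment. This is presumably a TDP43-regulated cassette exon with flanking intron sequence, so that red fluorescence relative to the constitutive GFP signal would report the splicing outcome, though the record does not spell out this logic. Remnant Gateway attB2 sites are cloning scars.

The plasmid is one of a series of TDP43 splicing reporters used to test how sequence changes in TDP43 affect its splicing activity in cells.
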