Features (pLannotate 1.2.2; 25 found; start..end, strand, type, name):
     42..345     +  enhancer       CMV enhancer: human cytomegalovirus immediate early enhancer
    346..549     +  promoter       CMV promoter: human cytomegalovirus (CMV) immediate early promoter
    623..1318    +  CDS            TagBFP: TagBFP is a basic (constitutively fluorescent) blue fluorescent protein published in 2008, derived from Entacmaea quadricolor. It is reported to be a very rapidly-maturing monomer with very low acid sensitivity.
   1319..1384    +  misc_feature   MCS: multiple cloning site
   1466..2707    +  CDS            TARDBP: TADBP_HUMAN - Also known as TDP43. Experimental evidence at protein level: Swiss-Prot protein existence level 1. RNA-binding protein that is involved in various steps of RNA biogenesis and processing (PubMed:23519609). Preferentially binds, via its two RNA recognition motifs RRM1 and RRM2, to GU-repeats on RNA molecules predominantly localized within long introns and in the 3'UTR of mRNAs (PubMed:23519609, PubMed:24240615, PubMed:24464995). In turn, regulates the splicing of many non-coding and protein-coding RNAs including proteins involved in neuronal survival, as well as mRNAs that encode p
   2711..2735    -  protein_bind   attB2: mutant version of attB; recombination site for the Gateway® BP reaction BP Clonase™
   2790..3362    +  intron         β-globin intron: intron from rabbit β-globin gene
   3366..3488    +  CDS            HBB: HBB_COLGU - Experimental evidence at transcript level: Swiss-Prot protein existence level 2. Involved in oxygen transport from the lung to the various peripheral tissues. From Colobus guereza (Mantled guereza) (Eastern black-and-white colobus monkey).
   3559..3614    +  polyA_signal   β-globin poly(A) signal: rabbit β-globin polyadenylation signal (Gil and Proudfoot, 1987)
   3947..4000    -  CDS            lacI (fragment): lac repressor; lacI; The lac repressor binds to the lac operator to inhibit transcription in E. coli. This inhibition can be relieved by adding lactose or isopropyl-β-D-thiogalactopyranoside (IPTG).
   4183..4771    -  rep_origin     ori: high-copy-number ColE1/pMB1/pBR322/pUC origin of replication
   4942..5802    -  CDS            AmpR: β-lactamase; bla; confers resistance to ampicillin, carbenicillin, and related antibiotics
   5803..5907    -  promoter       AmpR promoter: bla
   6026..6142    +  CDS            str (fragment): STR_KLEPN - Protein inferred from homology: Swiss-Prot protein existence level 3. The aminoglycoside phosphotransferases achieve inactivation of their antibiotic substrates by phosphorylation. From Klebsiella pneumoniae.
   6468..6523    -  polyA_signal   β-globin poly(A) signal: rabbit β-globin polyadenylation signal (Gil and Proudfoot, 1987)
   6594..6716    -  CDS            HBB: HBB_COLGU - Experimental evidence at transcript level: Swiss-Prot protein existence level 2. Involved in oxygen transport from the lung to the various peripheral tissues. From Colobus guereza (Mantled guereza) (Eastern black-and-white colobus monkey).
   6720..7292    -  intron         β-globin intron: intron from rabbit β-globin gene
   7328..7350    +  protein_bind   attB2 (fragment): mutant version of attB; recombination site for the Gateway® BP reaction BP Clonase™
   7361..7955    -  CDS            mCherry (fragment): monomeric derivative of DsRed fluorescent protein (Shaner et al., 2004) mammalian codon-optimized
   8234..8440    -  CDS            CFTR (fragment): CFTR_HUMAN - Also known as ABCC7. Experimental evidence at protein level: Swiss-Prot protein existence level 1. Epithelial ion channel that plays an important role in the regulation of epithelial ion and water transport and fluid homeostasis (PubMed:26823428). Mediates the transport of chloride ions across the cell membrane (PubMed:10792060, PubMed:11524016, PubMed:11707463, PubMed:12519745, PubMed:15010471, PubMed:12588899, PubMed:17036051, PubMed:19398555, PubMed:19621064, PubMed:22178883, PubMed:25330774, PubMed:1712898, PubMed:8910473, PubMed:9804160, PubMed:12529365, PubMed:17182731, PubM
   8533..8644    -  CDS            mCherry (fragment): monomeric derivative of DsRed fluorescent protein (Shaner et al., 2004) mammalian codon-optimized
   8663..9364    -  CDS            Superfolder GFP: Superfolder GFP is a basic (constitutively fluorescent) green fluorescent protein published in 2005, derived from Aequorea victoria. It is reported to be a very rapidly-maturing weak dimer.
   9350..9544    -  CDS            KPNA2 (fragment): IMA1_HUMAN - Also known as RCH1, SRP1. Experimental evidence at protein level: Swiss-Prot protein existence level 1. Functions in nuclear protein import as an adapter protein for nuclear receptor KPNB1. Binds specifically and directly to substrates containing either a simple or bipartite NLS motif. Docking of the importin/substrate complex to the nuclear pore complex (NPC) is mediated by KPNB1 through binding to nucleoporin FxFG repeats and the complex is subsequently translocated through the pore by an energy requiring, Ran-dependent mechanism. At the nucleoplasmic side of the NPC, Ran binds
   9597..9631    -  promoter       minimal CMV promoter (fragment): human cytomegalovirus (CMV) immediate early promoter
   9649..9667    +  enhancer       CMV enhancer (fragment): human cytomegalovirus immediate early enhancer
>Addgene plasmid #118808 | pHBS1401 [IBB-GFP-mCherry3E]-[BFP-P2A-TDP43 F-S] | addgene full sequence | sequence record 231200 | Addgene NGS Result
ATTACGGGGTCATTAGTTCATAGCCCATATATGGAGTTCCGCGTTACATAACTTACGGTAAATGGCCCGC
CTGGCTGACCGCCCAACGACCCCCGCCCATTGACGTCAATAATGACGTATGTTCCCATAGTAACGCCAAT
AGGGACTTTCCATTGACGTCAATGGGTGGAGTATTTACGGTAAACTGCCCACTTGGCAGTACATCAAGTG
TATCATATGCCAAGTACGCCCCCTATTGACGTCAATGACGGTAAATGGCCCGCCTGGCATTATGCCCAGT
ACATGACCTTATGGGACTTTCCTACTTGGCAGTACATCTACGTATTAGTCATCGCTATTACCATGGTGAT
GCGGTTTTGGCAGTACATCAATGGGCGTGGATAGCGGTTTGACTCACGGGGATTTCCAAGTCTCCACCCC
ATTGACGTCAATGGGAGTTTGTTTTGGCACCAAAATCAACGGGACTTTCCAAAATGTCGTAACAACTCCG
CCCCATTGACGCAAATGGGCGGTAGGCGTGTACGGTGGGAGGTCTATATAAGCAGAGCTGGTTTAGTGAA
CCGTCAGATCCGCTAGGGATCCTCTAGTCAGCTGACGCGTTACCACCGGTGCCACCATGGGAAGCGAGCT
GATTAAGGAGAACATGCACATGAAGCTGTACATGGAGGGCACCGTGGACAACCATCACTTCAAGTGCACA
TCCGAGGGCGAAGGCAAGCCCTACGAGGGCACCCAGACCATGAGAATCAAGGTGGTCGAGGGCGGCCCTC
TCCCCTTCGCCTTCGACATCCTGGCTACTAGCTTCCTCTACGGCAGCAAGACCTTCATCAACCACACCCA
GGGCATCCCCGACTTCTTCAAGCAGTCCTTCCCTGAGGGCTTCACATGGGAGAGAGTCACCACATACGAA
GACGGGGGCGTGCTGACCGCTACCCAGGACACCAGCCTCCAGGACGGCTGCCTCATCTACAACGTCAAGA
TCAGAGGGGTGAACTTCACATCCAACGGCCCTGTGATGCAGAAGAAAACACTCGGCTGGGAGGCCTTCAC
CGAGACGCTGTACCCCGCTGACGGCGGCCTGGAAGGCAGAAACGACATGGCCCTGAAGCTCGTGGGCGGG
AGCCATCTGATCGCAAACGCCAAGACCACATATAGATCCAAGAAACCCGCTAAGAACCTCAAGATGCCTG
GCGTCTACTATGTGGACTACAGACTGGAAAGAATCAAGGAGGCCAACAACGAGACCTACGTCGAGCAGCA
CGAGGTGGCAGTGGCCAGATACTGCGACCTCCCTAGCAAACTGGGGCACAAGCTTAATTCCGGACTCAGA
TCTCGAGCTCAAGCTTCGAATTCTGCAGTCGACGGTACCGCGGGCCCGGGATCCACCGGATCTAGAGGAG
GAAGCGGAGCTACTAACTTCAGCCTGCTGAAGCAGGCTGGAGACGTGGAGGAGAACCCTGGACCTATGTC
TGAATATATTCGGGTAACCGAAGATGAGAACGATGAGCCCATTGAAATACCATCGGAAGACGATGGGACG
GTGCTGCTCTCCACGGTTACAGCCCAGTTTCCAGGGGCGTGTGGGCTTCGCTACAGGAATCCAGTGTCTC
AGTGTATGAGAGGTGTCCGGCTGGTAGAAGGAATTCTGCATGCCCCAGATGCTGGCTGGGGAAATCTGGT
GTATGTTGTCAACTATCCAAAAGATAACAAAAGAAAAATGGATGAGACAGATGCTTCATCAGCAGTGAAA
GTGAAAAGAGCAGTCCAGAAAACATCCGATTTAATAGTGTTGGGTCTCCCATGGAAAACAACCGAACAGG
ACCTGAAAGAGTATTTTAGTACCTTTGGAGAAGTTCTTATGGTGCAGGTCAAGAAAGATCTTAAGACTGG
TCATTCAAAGGGGTTTGGCTTTGTTCGTTTTACGGAATATGAAACACAAGTGAAAGTAATGTCACAGCGA
CATATGATAGATGGACGATGGTGTGACTGCAAACTTCCTAATTCTAAGCAAAGCCAAGATGAGCCTTTGA
GAAGCAGAAAAGTGTTTGTGGGGCGCTGTACAGAGGACATGACTGAGGATGAGCTGCGGGAGTTCTTCTC
TCAGTACGGGGATGTGATGGATGTCTTCATCCCCAAGCCATTCAGGGCCTTTGCCTTTGTTACATTTGCA
GATGATCAGATTGCGCAGTCTCTTTGTGGAGAGGACTTGATCATTAAAGGAATCAGCGTTCATATATCCA
ATGCCGAACCTAAACATAATTCAAACCGGCAGTTGGAAAGATCGGGGCGCAGTGGTGGCAACCCAGGCGG
TTCTGGTAATCAGGGCGGCTCGGGAAATTCCAGAGGCGGGGGTGCAGGGCTTGGCAACAATCAGGGGTCC
AATATGGGCGGTGGTATGAACTCAGGTGCCAGCTCGATTAATCCGGCCATGATGGCGGCAGCGCAGGCGG
CGCTGCAGTCTTCCTGGGGTATGATGGGTATGTTAGCATCCCAACAGAACCAGAGTGGCCCGTCGGGGAA
TAACCAAAATCAGGGGAATATGCAGCGCGAACCGAATCAAGCTTCAGGTAGTGGTAACAACAGTTATAGT
GGATCGAACAGTGGCGCCGCAATTGGATGGGGTTCCGCATCCAATGCAGGCTCAGGCAGCGGCTCGAATG
GCGGCTCAGGTTCTAGTATGGATTCGAAGAGCTCTGGTTGGGGAATGTAGACCCAGCTTTCTTGTACAAA
GTGGTTGATCCTCTACTAGTAAGCTTGCATGCGATATCTCTAGAGCTGAGAACTTCAGGGTGAGTTTGGG
GACCCTTGATTGTTCTTTCTTTTTCGCTATTGTAAAATTCATGTTATATGGAGGGGGCAAAGTTTTCAGG
GTGTTGTTTAGAATGGGAAGATGTCCCTTGTATCACCATGGACCCTCATGATAATTTTGTTTCTTTCACT
TTCTACTCTGTTGACAACCATTGTCTCCTCTTATTTTCTTTTCATTTTCTGTAACTTTTTCGTTAAACTT
TAGCTTGCATTTGTAACGAATTTTTAAATTCACTTTTGTTTATTTGTCAGATTGTAAGTACTTTCTCTAA
TCACTTTTTTTTCAAGGCAATCAGGGTATATTATATTGTACTTCAGCACAGTTTTAGAGAACAATTGTTA
TAATTAAATGATAAGGTAGAATATTTCTGCATATAAATTCTGGCTGGCGTGGAAATATTCTTATTGGTAG
AAACAACTACACCCTGGTCATCATCCTGCCTTTCTCTTTATGGTTACAATGATATACACTGTTTGAGATG
AGGATAAAATACTCTGAGTCCAAACCGGGCCCCTCTGCTAACCATGTTCATGCCTTCTTCTCTTTCCTAC
AGCTCCTGGGCAACGTGCTGGTTGTTGTGCTGTCTCATCATTTTGGCAAAGAATTCACTCCTCAGGTGCA
GGCTGCCTATCAGAAGGTGGTGGCTGGTGTGGCCAATGCCCTGGCTCACAAATACCACTGAGATCTTTTT
CCCTCTGCCAAAAATTATGGGGACATCATGAAGCCCCTTGAGCATCTGACTTCTGGCTAATAAAGGAAAT
TTATTTTCATTGCAATAGTGTGTTGGAATTTTTTGTGTCTCTCACTCGGAAGGACATATGGGAGGGCAAA
TCATTTAAAACATCAGAATGAGTATTTGGTTTAGAGTTTGGCAACATATGCCCATATGCTGGCTGCCATG
AACAAAGGTTGGCTATAAAGAGGTCATCAGTATATGAAACAGCCCCCTGCTGTCCATTCCTTATTCCATA
GAAAAGCCTTGACTTGAGGTTAGATTTTTTTTATATTTTGTTTTGTGTTATTTTTTTCTTTAACATCCCT
AAAATTTTCCTTACATGTTTTACTAGCCAGATTTTTCCTCCTCTCCTGACTACTCCCAGTCATAGCTGTC
CCTCTTCTCTTATGGAGATCCCTCGACTGCATTAATGAATCGGCCAACGCGCGGGGAGAGGCGGTTTGCG
TATTGGGCGCTCTTCCGCTTCCTCGCTCACTGACTCGCTGCGCTCGGTCGTTCGGCTGCGGCGAGCGGTA
TCAGCTCACTCAAAGGCGGTAATACGGTTATCCACAGAATCAGGGGATAACGCAGGAAAGAACATGTGAG
CAAAAGGCCAGCAAAAGGCCAGGAACCGTAAAAAGGCCGCGTTGCTGGCGTTTTTCCATAGGCTCCGCCC
CCCTGACGAGCATCACAAAAATCGACGCTCAAGTCAGAGGTGGCGAAACCCGACAGGACTATAAAGATAC
CAGGCGTTTCCCCCTGGAAGCTCCCTCGTGCGCTCTCCTGTTCCGACCCTGCCGCTTACCGGATACCTGT
CCGCCTTTCTCCCTTCGGGAAGCGTGGCGCTTTCTCATAGCTCACGCTGTAGGTATCTCAGTTCGGTGTA
GGTCGTTCGCTCCAAGCTGGGCTGTGTGCACGAACCCCCCGTTCAGCCCGACCGCTGCGCCTTATCCGGT
AACTATCGTCTTGAGTCCAACCCGGTAAGACACGACTTATCGCCACTGGCAGCAGCCACTGGTAACAGGA
TTAGCAGAGCGAGGTATGTAGGCGGTGCTACAGAGTTCTTGAAGTGGTGGCCTAACTACGGCTACACTAG
AAGAACAGTATTTGGTATCTGCGCTCTGCTGAAGCCAGTTACCTTCGGAAAAAGAGTTGGTAGCTCTTGA
TCCGGCAAACAAACCACCGCTGGTAGCGGTGGTTTTTTTGTTTGCAAGCAGCAGATTACGCGCAGAAAAA
AAGGATCTCAAGAAGATCCTTTGATCTTTTCTACGGGGTCTGACGCTCAGTGGAACGAAAACTCACGTTA
AGGGATTTTGGTCATGAGATTATCAAAAAGGATCTTCACCTAGATCCTTTTAAATTAAAAATGAAGTTTT
AAATCAATCTAAAGTATATATGAGTAAACTTGGTCTGACAGTTACCAATGCTTAATCAGTGAGGCACCTA
TCTCAGCGATCTGTCTATTTCGTTCATCCATAGTTGCCTGACTCCCCGTCGTGTAGATAACTACGATACG
GGAGGGCTTACCATCTGGCCCCAGTGCTGCAATGATACCGCGAGACCCACGCTCACCGGCTCCAGATTTA
TCAGCAATAAACCAGCCAGCCGGAAGGGCCGAGCGCAGAAGTGGTCCTGCAACTTTATCCGCCTCCATCC
AGTCTATTAATTGTTGCCGGGAAGCTAGAGTAAGTAGTTCGCCAGTTAATAGTTTGCGCAACGTTGTTGC
CATTGCTACAGGCATCGTGGTGTCACGCTCGTCGTTTGGTATGGCTTCATTCAGCTCCGGTTCCCAACGA
TCAAGGCGAGTTACATGATCCCCCATGTTGTGCAAAAAAGCGGTTAGCTCCTTCGGTCCTCCGATCGTTG
TCAGAAGTAAGTTGGCCGCAGTGTTATCACTCATGGTTATGGCAGCACTGCATAATTCTCTTACTGTCAT
GCCATCCGTAAGATGCTTTTCTGTGACTGGTGAGTACTCAACCAAGTCATTCTGAGAATAGTGTATGCGG
CGACCGAGTTGCTCTTGCCCGGCGTCAACACGGGATAATACCGCGCCACATAGCAGAACTTTAAAAGTGC
TCATCATTGGAAAACGTTCTTCGGGGCGAAAACTCTCAAGGATCTTACCGCTGTTGAGATCCAGTTCGAT
GTAACCCACTCGTGCACCCAACTGATCTTCAGCATCTTTTACTTTCACCAGCGTTTCTGGGTGAGCAAAA
ACAGGAAGGCAAAATGCCGCAAAAAAGGGAATAAGGGCGACACGGAAATGTTGAATACTCATACTCTTCC
TTTTTCAATATTATTGAAGCATTTATCAGGGTTATTGTCTCATGAGCGGATACATATTTGAATGTATTTA
GAAAAATAAACAAATAGGGGTTCCGCGCACATTTCCCCGAAAAGTGCCACCTGACGTCTAAGAAACCATT
ATTATCATGACATTAACCTATAAAAATAGGCGTATCACGAGGCCCTTTCGTCTTCACTCGACGCGGCCAG
CTTGGTCGAGCTGGATACTTCCCGTCCGCCAGGGGGACATGCCGGCGATGCTGAAGGTCGCGCGCATTCC
CGATGAAGAGGCCGGTTACCGCCTGTTGACCTGGTGGGACGGGCAGGGCGCCGAGTTCATAAGAGAAGAG
GGACAGCTATGACTGGGAGTAGTCAGGAGAGGAGGAAAAATCTGGCTAGTAAAACATGTAAGGAAAATTT
TAGGGATGTTAAAGAAAAAAATAACACAAAACAAAATATAAAAAAAATCTAACCTCAAGTCAAGGCTTTT
CTATGGAATAAGGAATGGACAGCAGGGGGCTGTTTCATATACTGATGACCTCTTTATAGCCAACCTTTGT
TCATGGCAGCCAGCATATGGGCATATGTTGCCAAACTCTAAACCAAATACTCATTCTGATGTTTTAAATG
ATTTGCCCTCCCATATGTCCTTCCGAGTGAGAGACACAAAAAATTCCAACACACTATTGCAATGAAAATA
AATTTCCTTTATTAGCCAGAAGTCAGATGCTCAAGGGGCTTCATGATGTCCCCATAATTTTTGGCAGAGG
GAAAAAGATCTCAGTGGTATTTGTGAGCCAGGGCATTGGCCACACCAGCCACCACCTTCTGATAGGCAGC
CTGCACCTGAGGAGTGAATTCTTTGCCAAAATGATGAGACAGCACAACAACCAGCACGTTGCCCAGGAGC
TGTAGGAAAGAGAAGAAGGCATGAACATGGTTAGCAGAGGGGCCCGGTTTGGACTCAGAGTATTTTATCC
TCATCTCAAACAGTGTATATCATTGTAACCATAAAGAGAAAGGCAGGATGATGACCAGGGTGTAGTTGTT
TCTACCAATAAGAATATTTCCACGCCAGCCAGAATTTATATGCAGAAATATTCTACCTTATCATTTAATT
ATAACAATTGTTCTCTAAAACTGTGCTGAAGTACAATATAATATACCCTGATTGCCTTGAAAAAAAAGTG
ATTAGAGAAAGTACTTACAATCTGACAAATAAACAAAAGTGAATTTAAAAATTCGTTACAAATGCAAGCT
AAAGTTTAACGAAAAAGTTACAGAAAATGAAAAGAAAATAAGAGGAGACAATGGTTGTCAACAGAGTAGA
AAGTGAAAGAAACAAAATTATCATGAGGGTCCATGGTGATACAAGGGACATCTTCCCATTCTAAACAACA
CCCTGAAAACTTTGCCCCCTCCATATAACATGAATTTTACAATAGCGAAAAAGAAAGAACAATCAAGGGT
CCCCAAACTCACCCTGAAGTTCTCAGTCTAGAGTCGAGAGGATCAATCACTTTGTACAAGAAAGCTGGGT
CTAGATAGCTTACTTGTACAGCTCGTCCATGCCGCCGGTGGAGTGGCGGCCCTCGGCGCGTTCGTACTGT
TCCACGATGGTGTAGTCCTCGTTGTGGGAGGTGATGTCCAACTTGATGTTGACGTTGTAGGCGCCGGGCA
GCTGCACGGGCTTCTTGGCCTTGTAGGTGGTCTTGACCTCAGCGTCGTAGTGGCCGCCGTCCTTCAGCTT
CAGCCTCTGCTTGATCTCGCCCTTCAGGGCGCCGTCCTCGGGGTACATCCGCTCGGAGGAGGCCTCCCAG
CCCATGGTCTTCTTCTGCATTACGGGGCCGTCGGAGGGGAAGTTGGTGCCGCGCAGCTTCACCTTGTAGA
TGAACTCGCCGTCCTGCAGGGAGGAGTCCTGGGTCACGGTCACCACGCCGCCGTCCTCGAAGTTCATCAC
GCGCTCCCACTTGAAGCCCTCGGGGAAGGACAGCTTCAAGTAGTCGGGGATGTCGGCGGGGTGCTTCACG
TAGGCCTTGGAGCCGTACATGAACTGAGGGGACAGGATGTCCCAGGCGAAGGGCAGGGGGCCACCCTTGG
TCACCTTCAGCTTGGCGGTCTGGGTGCCCTCGTAGGGGCGGCCCTGAGGAAAAAAAAGGAAAGGGCATGC
TCGCCATGTGCAAGATACAGTGTTGAATGTGGTGCAAAATATAAAGATGTGGAAGAAAAAGCCACTGAAA
ATAATATGAGGAAATAAAAAACTAGAGTAAATTATCAGTGGAACAATTTCTATTATACAAGACACTACAC
CCATACATTCTCCTAATGCTCATGTAAGAATTTCTCCAAAAATACCTTCCAGCACTACAAACTAGAAAAA
AAAAGAGACATGGACACCAAATTAAGTTCTTAATAGTGAAGAACAAAAGAACTACCTTGCCTGCTCCAGT
GGATCCAGCAACCGCCAACAACTGTCCTCTTTCTATCTTGAAATTAATATCTTTCAGGACAGGAGTACCA
AGAAGTGAGAAATTACTGAAGAAGAGGCTGTCATCACCATTAGAAGTTTTTCTATTGTTATTGTTTTGTT
TTGCTTTCTCAAATAATTCCCCAAATCCCTGTTAAAAAAAAACACACACACACACACACACACACACATC
AAAAATAAAAGATGAGTTTGTCAGATATTTTCAATAGATGCTTGTTTTATGTACCATACTCACCTCGCCC
TCGCCCTCGATCTCGAACTCGTGGCCGTTCACGGAGCCCTCCATGTGCACCTTGAAGCGCATGAACTCCT
TGATGATGGCCATGTTATCCTCCTCGCCCTTGCTGGTTCCGGTGCCTCCACTTTCATCTTCACCTTTAGT
GATACCGGCTGCCGTCACGAACTCCTTCAGGACCATGTGATCGCGCTTCTCGTTCGGGTCTTTGCTCAGC
GTGGTCTGGGTGCTCAGATAGTGGTTGTCCGGCAGGCGCACCGGGCCGTCGCCGATCGGGGTGTTCTGCT
GTTTGTGGTCGGCTTCCTGCTGGCTGCCGTCCTCAACGTTGTGGCGGATCTTGAAGTTAGCCTTGATGCC
GTTCTTCTGCTTGTCGGCTTCGATACGGACGTTGTGGCTGTTGTGGTTGTACTCCAGCTTGTGACCCAGG
ATGTTGCCGTCCTCCTTGAAGTCGTTGCCCTTCAGCTCGATGCGGTTCACCAGGGTGTCGCCCTCGAACT
TCACCTCCGCGCGGGTCTTGTAGGTGCCGTCGTCCTTGAACTCGATGGTGCGCTCCTGGACGTAGCCTTC
CGGCATGGCGGACTTGAAGAAGTCGTGACGCTTCATGTGGTCCGGGTAGCGGCTGAAGCACTGCACGCCG
TAGGTCAGGGTGGTCACGAGGGTCGGCCACGGCACCGGCAGCTTGCCGGTGGTGCAGATGAACTTCAGGG
TCAGCTTGCCCTCGGTGGCATCGCCCTCGCCCTCGCCACGCACGCTGAACTTGTGGCCGTTTACGTCGCC
GTCCAGCTCGACTTTGATAGGCACAGTACCTGTAAATAGTTCCTCTCCTTTACTGGTACCATCATCAGGG
AATGAGCTTACATTTCTCCTCTTCAGCATCTGGTCATCCTTCTTAGCTTTCCTCAGCTCCACATTGACCT
CTATTCTGCGACGCCTCATTTCTGTACTGTCTTTTCCCTTGTTCTTGAATCTGTGAAGACGGGCAGCTGG
TGTATTAGCATTCTCGTTGGTGGATCCCATGGTGGCACCGGTGAATTCTCCAGGCGATCTGACGGTTCAC
TAAACGAGCTCTGCTTATATAGGCCTCCCACCGTACACGCCACCTCGACATACTCGAGTAGTTATTAATA
GTAATCA
